>Addgene plasmid #144113 | TFORF1819 | addgene full sequence | sequence record 396218 | Addgene NGS Result
TTAATGTAGTCTTATGCAATACTCTTGTAGTCTTGCAACATGGTAACGATGAGTTAGCAACATGCCTTAC
AAGGAGAGAAAAAGCACCGTGCATGCCGATTGGTGGAAGTAAGGTGGTACGATCGTGCCTTATTAGGAAG
GCAACAGACGGGTCTGACATGGATTGGACGAACCACTGAATTGCCGCATTGCAGAGATATTGTATTTAAG
TGCCTAGCTCGATACATAAACGGGTCTCTCTGGTTAGACCAGATCTGAGCCTGGGAGCTCTCTGGCTAAC
TAGGGAACCCACTGCTTAAGCCTCAATAAAGCTTGCCTTGAGTGCTTCAAGTAGTGTGTGCCCGTCTGTT
GTGTGACTCTGGTAACTAGAGATCCCTCAGACCCTTTTAGTCAGTGTGGAAAATCTCTAGCAGTGGCGCC
CGAACAGGGACTTGAAAGCGAAAGGGAAACCAGAGGAGCTCTCTCGACGCAGGACTCGGCTTGCTGAAGC
GCGCACGGCAAGAGGCGAGGGGCGGCGACTGGTGAGTACGCCAAAAATTTTGACTAGCGGAGGCTAGAAG
GAGAGAGATGGGTGCGAGAGCGTCAGTATTAAGCGGGGGAGAATTAGATCGCGATGGGAAAAAATTCGGT
TAAGGCCAGGGGGAAAGAAAAAATATAAATTAAAACATATAGTATGGGCAAGCAGGGAGCTAGAACGATT
CGCAGTTAATCCTGGCCTGTTAGAAACATCAGAAGGCTGTAGACAAATACTGGGACAGCTACAACCATCC
CTTCAGACAGGATCAGAAGAACTTAGATCATTATATAATACAGTAGCAACCCTCTATTGTGTGCATCAAA
GGATAGAGATAAAAGACACCAAGGAAGCTTTAGACAAGATAGAGGAAGAGCAAAACAAAAGTAAGACCAC
CGCACAGCAAGCGGCCGCTGATCTTCAGACCTGGAGGAGGAGATATGAGGGACAATTGGAGAAGTGAATT
ATATAAATATAAAGTAGTAAAAATTGAACCATTAGGAGTAGCACCCACCAAGGCAAAGAGAAGAGTGGTG
CAGAGAGAAAAAAGAGCAGTGGGAATAGGAGCTTTGTTCCTTGGGTTCTTGGGAGCAGCAGGAAGCACTA
TGGGCGCAGCGTCAATGACGCTGACGGTACAGGCCAGACAATTATTGTCTGGTATAGTGCAGCAGCAGAA
CAATTTGCTGAGGGCTATTGAGGCGCAACAGCATCTGTTGCAACTCACAGTCTGGGGCATCAAGCAGCTC
CAGGCAAGAATCCTGGCTGTGGAAAGATACCTAAAGGATCAACAGCTCCTGGGGATTTGGGGTTGCTCTG
GAAAACTCATTTGCACCACTGCTGTGCCTTGGAATGCTAGTTGGAGTAATAAATCTCTGGAACAGATTTG
GAATCACACGACCTGGATGGAGTGGGACAGAGAAATTAACAATTACACAAGCTTAATACACTCCTTAATT
GAAGAATCGCAAAACCAGCAAGAAAAGAATGAACAAGAATTATTGGAATTAGATAAATGGGCAAGTTTGT
GGAATTGGTTTAACATAACAAATTGGCTGTGGTATATAAAATTATTCATAATGATAGTAGGAGGCTTGGT
AGGTTTAAGAATAGTTTTTGCTGTACTTTCTATAGTGAATAGAGTTAGGCAGGGATATTCACCATTATCG
TTTCAGACCCACCTCCCAACCCCGAGGGGACCCATGCATTGCATCTCAATTAGTCAGCAACCAGGTGTGG
AAAGTCCCCAGGCTCCCCAGCAGGCAGAAGTATGCAAAGCATGCGTCTCAATTAGTCAGCAACCATAGTC
CCGCCCCTAACTCCGCCCATCCCGCCCCTAACTCCGCCCAGTTCCGCCCATTCTCCGCCCCATGGCTGAC
TAATTTTTTTTATTTATGCAGAGGCCGAGGCCGCCTCGGCCTCTGAGCTATTCCAGAAGTAGTGAGGAGG
CTTTTTTGGAGGCCTAGGCTTTTGCAAAAAGCTTTCTAGAGGTACCACCGGAGCTTACCATGACCGAGTA
CAAGCCCACGGTGCGCCTCGCCACCCGCGACGACGTCCCCAGGGCCGTACGCACCCTCGCCGCCGCGTTC
GCCGACTACCCCGCCACGCGCCACACCGTCGATCCGGACCGCCACATCGAGCGGGTCACCGAGCTGCAAG
AACTCTTCCTCACGCGCGTCGGGCTCGACATCGGCAAGGTGTGGGTCGCGGACGACGGCGCCGCCGTGGC
GGTCTGGACCACGCCGGAGAGCGTCGAAGCGGGGGCGGTGTTCGCCGAGATCGGCCCGCGCATGGCCGAG
TTGAGCGGTTCCCGGCTGGCCGCGCAGCAACAGATGGAAGGCCTCCTGGCGCCGCACCGGCCCAAGGAGC
CCGCGTGGTTCCTGGCCACCGTCGGCGTCTCGCCCGACCACCAGGGCAAGGGTCTGGGCAGCGCCGTCGT
GCTCCCCGGAGTGGAGGCGGCCGAGCGCGCCGGGGTGCCCGCCTTCCTGGAGACCTCCGCGCCCCGCAAC
CTCCCCTTCTACGAGCGGCTCGGCTTCACCGTCACCGCCGACGTCGAGGTGCCCGAAGGACCGCGCACCT
GGTGCATGACCCGCAAGCCCGGTGCCAGTTAACGAATTCTAGATCTTGAGACAAATGGCAGTATTCATCC
ACAATTTTAAAAGAAAAGGGGGGATTGGGGGGTACAGTGCAGGGGAAAGAATAGTAGACATAATAGCAAC
AGACATACAAACTAAAGAATTACAAAAACAAATTACAAAAATTCAAAATTTTCGGGTTTATTACAGGGAC
AGCAGAGATCCACTTTGGCGCCGGCTCGAGGCCTGCAGGTGCAAAGATGGATAAAGTTTTAAACAGAGAG
GAATCTTTGCAGCTAATGGACCTTCTAGGTCTTGAAAGGAGTGGGAATTGGCTCCGGTGCCCGTCAGTGG
GCAGAGCGCACATCGCCCACAGTCCCCGAGAAGTTGGGGGGAGGGGTCGGCAATTGAACCGGTGCCTAGA
GAAGGTGGCGCGGGGTAAACTGGGAAAGTGATGTCGTGTACTGGCTCCGCCTTTTTCCCGAGGGTGGGGG
AGAACCGTATATAAGTGCAGTAGTCGCCGTGAACGTTCTTTTTCGCAACGGGTTTGCCGCCAGAACACAG
GTAAGTGCCGTGTGTGGTTCCCGCGGGCCTGGCCTCTTTACGGGTTATGGCCCTTGCGTGCCTTGAATTA
CTTCCACCTGGCTGCAGTACGTGATTCTTGATCCCGAGCTTCGGGTTGGAAGTGGGTGGGAGAGTTCGAG
GCCTTGCGCTTAAGGAGCCCCTTCGCCTCGTGCTTGAGTTGAGGCCTGGCCTGGGCGCTGGGGCCGCCGC
GTGCGAATCTGGTGGCACCTTCGCGCCTGTCTCGCTGCTTTCGATAAGTCTCTAGCCATTTAAAATTTTT
GATGACCTGCTGCGACGCTTTTTTTCTGGCAAGATAGTCTTGTAAATGCGGGCCAAGATCTGCACACTGG
TATTTCGGTTTTTGGGGCCGCGGGCGGCGACGGGGCCCGTGCGTCCCAGCGCACATGTTCGGCGAGGCGG
GGCCTGCGAGCGCGGCCACCGAGAATCGGACGGGGGTAGTCTCAAGCTGGCCGGCCTGCTCTGGTGCCTG
GCCTCGCGCCGCCGTGTATCGCCCCGCCCTGGGCGGCAAGGCTGGCCCGGTCGGCACCAGTTGCGTGAGC
GGAAAGATGGCCGCTTCCCGGCCCTGCTGCAGGGAGCTCAAAATGGAGGACGCGGCGCTCGGGAGAGCGG
GCGGGTGAGTCACCCACACAAAGGAAAAGGGCCTTTCCGTCCTCAGCCGTCGCTTCATGTGACTCCACGG
AGTACCGGGCGCCGTCCAGGCACCTCGATTAGTTCTCGAGCTTTTGGAGTACGTCGTCTTTAGGTTGGGG
GGAGGGGTTTTATGCGATGGAGTTTCCCCACACTGAGTGGGTGGAGACTGAAGTTAGGCCAGCTTGGCAC
TTGATGTAATTCTCCTTGGAATTTGCCCTTTTTGAGTTTGGATCTTGGTTCATTCTCAAGCCTCAGACAG
TGGTTCAAAGTTTTTTTCTTCCATTTCAGGTGTCGTGAGGCTAGCACCGCCACCATGGGACCACTGACAT
TTATGGATGTGGCCATAGAGTTCTCTTTGGAGGAGTGGCAGTGCCTGGACACTGCACAGCGGAATGTATA
TAGGCATGTGATGTTAGAGAACTACAGAAACCTGGTTTTCTTGGCTCTGTGTTCTCGTTTTGCCCAAGAC
CTTTGGCTAGAGCAGAACATAAAAGATTCTTTCCAAAAAGTGACACTGAGCAGATATGGAAAATATGGAC
ATAAGAATTTACAGTTAAGAAAAGGCTGTAAAAGTGTGGATGAGTGTAAGGGACACCAAGGAGGTTTTAA
TGGACTTAACCAATGTTTGAAAATTACCACAAGCAAAATATTTCAATGTAATAAATATGTAAAAGTCATG
CATAAATTTTCAAATTCAAATAGACACAAGATAAGACATACTGAAAATAAACATTTCAGATGTAAAGAAT
GTGACAAATCACTTTGCATGCTTTCACGCCTAACTCAACATAAAAAAATTCATACTAGAGAGAATTTCTA
CAAATGTGAAGAGTGTGGAAAAACCTTTAACTGGTCCACAAACCTTTCTAAACCTAAGAAAATTCATACT
GGAGAAAAACCCTACAAATGTGAAGTATGTGGAAAAGCCTTTCACCAATCCTCAATCCTTACTAAACATA
AGATAATTCGTACTGGAGAAAAACCCTATAAATGTGCACACTGTGGCAAAGCCTTTAAACAGTCCTCACA
CCTTACTAGACATAAGATAATTCATACTGAAGAGAAACCCTACAAATGTGAACAATGTGGCAAGGTCTTT
AAGCAGTCCCCAACCCTTACTAAACATCAGATAATTTATACTGGAGAGGAACCATACAAATGTGAGGAAT
GTGGCAAAGCTTTTAACCTATCTTAGTAATGAACTAGTCCGTAACTTGAAAGTATTTCGATTTCTTGGCT
TTATATATCTTGTGGAAAGGACGAGTTGTTGTGGAGACTTAACGCGTTACGCGTTAAGTCGACAATCAAC
CTCTGGATTACAAAATTTGTGAAAGATTGACTGGTATTCTTAACTATGTTGCTCCTTTTACGCTATGTGG
ATACGCTGCTTTAATGCCTTTGTATCATGCTATTGCTTCCCGTATGGCTTTCATTTTCTCCTCCTTGTAT
AAATCCTGGTTGCTGTCTCTTTATGAGGAGTTGTGGCCCGTTGTCAGGCAACGTGGCGTGGTGTGCACTG
TGTTTGCTGACGCAACCCCCACTGGTTGGGGCATTGCCACCACCTGTCAGCTCCTTTCCGGGACTTTCGC
TTTCCCCCTCCCTATTGCCACGGCGGAACTCATCGCCGCCTGCCTTGCCCGCTGCTGGACAGGGGCTCGG
CTGTTGGGCACTGACAATTCCGTGGTGTTGTCGGGGAAATCATCGTCCTTTCCTTGGCTGCTCGCCTGTG
TTGCCACCTGGATTCTGCGCGGGACGTCCTTCTGCTACGTCCCTTCGGCCCTCAATCCAGCGGACCTTCC
TTCCCGCGGCCTGCTGCCGGCTCTGCGGCCTCTTCCGCGTCTTCGCCTTCGCCCTCAGACGAGTCGGATC
TCCCTTTGGGCCGCCTCCCCGCGTCGACTTTAAGACCAATGACTTACAAGGCAGCTGTAGATCTTAGCCA
CTTTTTAAAAGAAAAGGGGGGACTGGAAGGGCTAATTCACTCCCAACGAAGACAAGATCTGCTTTTTGCT
TGTACTGGGTCTCTCTGGTTAGACCAGATCTGAGCCTGGGAGCTCTCTGGCTAACTAGGGAACCCACTGC
TTAAGCCTCAATAAAGCTTGCCTTGAGTGCTTCAAGTAGTGTGTGCCCGTCTGTTGTGTGACTCTGGTAA
CTAGAGATCCCTCAGACCCTTTTAGTCAGTGTGGAAAATCTCTAGCAGTACGTATAGTAGTTCATGTCAT
CTTATTATTCAGTATTTATAACTTGCAAAGAAATGAATATCAGAGAGTGAGAGGAACTTGTTTATTGCAG
CTTATAATGGTTACAAATAAAGCAATAGCATCACAAATTTCACAAATAAAGCATTTTTTTCACTGCATTC
TAGTTGTGGTTTGTCCAAACTCATCAATGTATCTTATCATGTCTGGCTCTAGCTATCCCGCCCCTAACTC
CGCCCATCCCGCCCCTAACTCCGCCCAGTTCCGCCCATTCTCCGCCCCATGGCTGACTAATTTTTTTTAT
TTATGCAGAGGCCGAGGCCGCCTCGGCCTCTGAGCTATTCCAGAAGTAGTGAGGAGGCTTTTTTGGAGGC
CTAGGGACGTACCCAATTCGCCCTATAGTGAGTCGTATTACGCGCGCTCACTGGCCGTCGTTTTACAACG
TCGTGACTGGGAAAACCCTGGCGTTACCCAACTTAATCGCCTTGCAGCACATCCCCCTTTCGCCAGCTGG
CGTAATAGCGAAGAGGCCCGCACCGATCGCCCTTCCCAACAGTTGCGCAGCCTGAATGGCGAATGGG
[124 nt withheld, positions 6578-6701]
C
[91 nt withheld, positions 6703-6793]
A
[49 nt withheld, positions 6795-6843]
CCTTTGACGTTGGAGTCCACGTTCTTT
[37 nt withheld, positions 6871-6907]
ACCCTATCTCGGTCTATTCTTTTGATTTATAAGGGATTTTGCCGATTTCGGCCTATTGGTTAAAAAATGA
GCTGATTTAACAAAAATTTAACGCGAATTTTAACAAAATATTAACGCTTACAATTTAGGTGGCACTTTTC
GGGGAAATGTGCGCGGAACCCCTATTTGTTTATTTTTCTAAATACATTCAAATATGTATCCGCTCATGAG
ACAATAACCCTGATAAATGCTTCAATAATATTGAAAAAGGAAGAGTATGAGTATTCAACATTTCCGTGTC
GCCCTTATTCCCTTTTTTGCGGCATTTTGCCTTCCTGTTTTTGCTCACCCAGAAACGCTGGTGAAAGTAA
AAGATGCTGAAGATCAGTTGGGTGCACGAGTGGGTTACATCGAACTGGATCTCAACAGCGGTAAGATCCT
TGAGAGTTTTCGCCCCGAAGAACGTTTTCCAATGATGAGCACTTTTAAAGTTCTGCTATGTGGCGCGGTA
TTATCCCGTATTGACGCCGGGCAAGAGCAACTCGGTCGCCGCATACACTATTCTCAGAATGACTTGGTTG
AGTACTCACCAGTCACAGAAAAGCATCTTACGGATGGCATGACAGTAAGAGAATTATGCAGTGCTGCCAT
AACCATGAGTGATAACACTGCGGCCAACTTACTTCTGACAACGATCGGAGGACCGAAGGAGCTAACCGCT
TTTTTGCACAACATGGGGGATCATGTAACTCGCCTTGATCGTTGGGAACCGGAGCTGAATGAAGCCATAC
CAAACGACGAGCGTGACACCACGATGCCTGTAGCAATGGCAACAACGTTGCGCAAACTATTAACTGGCGA
ACTACTTACTCTAGCTTCCCGGCAACAATTAATAGACTGGATGGAGGCGGATAAAGTTGCAGGACCACTT
CTGCGCTCGGCCCTTCCGGCTGGCTGGTTTATTGCTGATAAATCTGGAGCCGGTGAGCGTGGGTCTCGCG
GTATCATTGCAGCACTGGGGCCAGATGGTAAGCCCTCCCGTATCGTAGTTATCTACACGACGGGGAGTCA
GGCAACTATGGATGAACGAAATAGACAGATCGCTGAGATAGGTGCCTCACTGATTAAGCATTGGTAACTG
TCAGACCAAGTTTACTCATATATACTTTAGATTGATTTAAAACTTCATTTTTAATTTAAAAGGATCTAGG
TGAAGATCCTTTTTGATAATCTCATGACCAAAATCCCTTAACGTGAGTTTTCGTTCCACTGAGCGTCAGA
CCCCGTAGAAAAGATCAAAGGATCTTCTTGAGATCCTTTTTTTCTGCGCGTAATCTGCTGCTTGCAAACA
AAAAAACCACCGCTACCAGCGGTGGTTTGTTTGCCGGATCAAGAGCTACCAACTCTTTTTCCGAAGGTAA
CTGGCTTCAGCAGAGCGCAGATACCAAATACTGTTCTTCTAGTGTAGCCGTAGTTAGGCCACCACTTCAA
GAACTCTGTAGCACCGCCTACATACCTCGCTCTGCTAATCCTGTTACCAGTGGCTGCTGCCAGTGGCGAT
AAGTCGTGTCTTACCGGGTTGGACTCAAGACGATAGTTACCGGATAAGGCGCAGCGGTCGGGCTGAACGG
GGGGTTCGTGCACACAGCCCAGCTTGGAGCGAACGACCTACACCGAACTGAGATACCTACAGCGTGAGCT
ATGAGAAAGCGCCACGCTTCCCGAAGGGAGAAAGGCGGACAGGTATCCGGTAAGCGGCAGGGTCGGAACA
GGAGAGCGCACGAGGGAGCTTCCAGGGGGAAACGCCTGGTATCTTTATAGTCCTGTCGGGTTTCGCCACC
TCTGACTTGAGCGTCGATTTTTGTGATGCTCGTCAGGGGGGCGGAGCCTATGGAAAAACGCCAGCAACGC
GGCCTTTTTACGGTTCCTGGCCTTTTGCTGGCCTTTTGCTCACATGTTCTTTCCTGCGTTATCCCCTGAT
TCTGTGGATAACCGTATTACCGCCTTTGAGTGAGCTGATACCGCTCGCCGCAGCCGAACGACCGAGCGCA
GCGAGTCAGTGAGCGAGGAAGCGGAAGAGCGCCCAATACGCAAACCGCCTCTCCCCGCGCGTTGGCCGAT
TCATTAATGCAGCTGGCACGACAGGTTTCCCGACTGGAAAGCGGGCAGTGAGCGCAACGCAATTAATGTG
AGTTAGCTCACTCATTAGGCACCCCAGGCTTTACACTTTATGCTTCCGGCTCGTATGTTGTGTGGAATTG
TGAGCGGATAACAATTTCACACAGGAAACAGCTATGACCATGATTACGCCAAGCGCGCAATTAACCCTCA
CTAAAGGGAACAAAAGCTGGAGCTGCAAGC
Features (pLannotate 1.2.2; 32 found; start..end, strand, type, name):
      5..231     +  promoter       RSV promoter: Rous sarcoma virus enhancer/promoter
    232..412     +  LTR            5' LTR (truncated): truncated 5' long terminal repeat (LTR) from HIV-1
    459..584     +  misc_feature   HIV-1 Ψ: packaging signal of human immunodeficiency virus type 1
    568..931     +  CDS            HIV-1 gag (fragment): gag protein from human immunodeficiency virus 1; gag
   1077..1310    +  misc_feature   RRE: The Rev response element (RRE) of HIV-1 allows for Rev-dependent mRNA export from the nucleus to the cytoplasm.
   1687..1713    +  CDS            Rev (fragment): human immunodeficiency virus 1 (HIV-1) Rev protein; rev; enhances nuclear export of unspliced and incompletely spliced viral mRNAs
   1720..1743    +  promoter       SV40 promoter (fragment): SV40 early promoter
   1744..1815    +  promoter       SV40 promoter (fragment): SV40 enhancer and early promoter
   1839..1974    +  rep_origin     SV40 ori: SV40 origin of replication
   2020..2616    +  CDS            PuroR (fragment): puromycin N-acetyltransferase; pac from Streptomyces; confers resistance to puromycin
   2665..2782    +  misc_feature   cPPT/CTS: central polypurine tract and central termination sequence of HIV-1
   2847..2913    +  CDS            small t antigen (fragment): SV40 (simian virus 40) small t antigen
   2920..4098    +  promoter       EF-1α promoter: strong constitutive promoter for human elongation factor EF-1α
   4124..4237    +  CDS            KRBOX4 (fragment): KRBX4_HUMAN - Also known as ZNF673. Experimental evidence at protein level: Swiss-Prot protein existence level 1. From Homo sapiens (Human).
   4244..4528    +  CDS            ZNF138 (fragment): ZN138_HUMAN - Experimental evidence at protein level: Swiss-Prot protein existence level 1. May be involved in transcriptional regulation as a repressor. From Homo sapiens (Human).
   5009..5062    +  promoter       U6 promoter (fragment): RNA polymerase III promoter for human U6 snRNA
   5104..5692    +  misc_feature   WPRE: woodchuck hepatitis virus posttranscriptional regulatory element
   5743..5762    +  misc_feature   cPPT/CTS (fragment): central polypurine tract and central termination sequence of HIV-1
   5764..5997    +  LTR            3' LTR (ΔU3): self-inactivating 3' long terminal repeat (LTR) from HIV-1
   6075..6196    +  polyA_signal   SV40 poly(A) signal: SV40 polyadenylation signal
   6236..6371    +  rep_origin     SV40 ori: SV40 origin of replication
   6392..6410    -  promoter       T7 promoter: promoter for bacteriophage T7 RNA polymerase
   6418..6573    +  CDS            lacZα (fragment): LacZα fragment of β-galactosidase; lacZ fragment
   6578..7006    +  rep_origin     f1 ori (sequence partly withheld): f1 bacteriophage origin of replication; arrow indicates direction of (+) strand synthesis
   7059..7163    +  promoter       AmpR promoter: bla
   7164..8024    +  CDS            AmpR: β-lactamase; bla; confers resistance to ampicillin, carbenicillin, and related antibiotics
   8195..8783    +  rep_origin     ori: high-copy-number ColE1/pMB1/pBR322/pUC origin of replication
   8966..9058    +  CDS            lacI (fragment): lac repressor; lacI; The lac repressor binds to the lac operator to inhibit transcription in E. coli. This inhibition can be relieved by adding lactose or isopropyl-β-D-thiogalactopyranoside (IPTG).
   9071..9092    +  protein_bind   CAP binding site: CAP binding activates transcription in the presence of cAMP. E. coli catabolite activator protein
   9107..9137    +  promoter       lac promoter: promoter for the E. coli lac operon
   9145..9161    +  protein_bind   lac operator: The lac repressor binds to the lac operator to inhibit transcription in E. coli. This inhibition can be relieved by adding lactose or isopropyl-β-D-thiogalactopyranoside (IPTG). lac repressor encoded by lacI
   9206..9224    +  promoter       T3 promoter: promoter for bacteriophage T3 RNA polymerase
