[The description below was written by a language model from this plasmid's Addgene catalogue record and pLannotate feature annotations shown in this document.]
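Description:
TFORF1819 is a third-generation-style, self-inactivating lentiviral expression plasmid built on the pLX_TRC317 backbone and carrying the human zinc-finger gene ZNF138 as a synthesized open reading frame of about 1 kb. It belongs to a barcoded transcription factor ORF collection in which each construct carries a unique 24-bp barcode, so that the overexpressed factor can be identified by sequencing in pooled screens. The automated annotation does not label the barcode itself. In bacteria the roughly 9.2 kb plasmid is maintained through a high-copy ColE1/pUC-type origin with ampicillin resistance. An f1 origin and remnants of a lac/T7/T3 cloning region are also present. The depositor warns that the plasmid may recombine, as lentiviral plasmids with repeated LTR sequences can.

The viral portion begins with an RSV promoter fused to a truncated HIV-1 5' LTR, which allows Tat-independent production of genomic RNA. This is followed by the Ψ packaging signal with a partial gag sequence and by the Rev response element for nuclear export. An SV40 early promoter/origin drives the puromycin N-acetyltransferase gene for selecting transduced mammalian cells. Downstream lie a cPPT/CTS element, which aids nuclear import of the viral genome, and the constitutive EF-1α promoter that drives ZNF138. The annotation splits the ORF into a KRAB-box-like match (labelled KRBOX4) and a ZNF138 fragment, probably reflecting homology among KRAB zinc-finger proteins rather than two separate inserts. A WPRE follows to enhance transcript expression, then the ΔU3 3' LTR and an SV40 polyadenylation signal. The construct is intended for stable overexpression of ZNF138, individually or in pooled transcription factor screens such as directed differentiation studies.
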