Addgene plasmid #144113: TFORF1819
Purpose: Lentiviral vector for overexpressing transcription factor ORFs with unique 24-bp barcodes. Barcodes facilitate identification of transcription factors in pooled screens.
Depositing lab: Feng Zhang. Depositing organization: Broad Institute. Publication: A transcription factor atlas of directed differentiation. Joung J, Ma S, Tay T, Geiger-Schuller KR, Kirchgatterer PC, Verdine VK, Guo B, Arias-Garcia MA, Allen WE, Singh A, Kuksenko O, Abudayyeh OO, Gootenberg JS, Fu Z, Macrae RK, Buenrostro JD, Regev A, Zhang F. Cell. 2023 Jan 5;186(1):209-229.e26. doi: 10.1016/j.cell.2022.11.026. PubMed 36608654.
Backbone
  Vector backbone: pLX_TRC317
  Backbone manufacturer: Broad Institute Genetic Perturbation Platform
  Backbone size w/o insert (bp): 8264
  Vector type: Mammalian Expression, Lentiviral
  Selectable markers: Puromycin
Growth in bacteria
  Bacterial resistance: Ampicillin, 100 μg/mL
  Growth temperature: 37°C
  Growth strain: NEB Stable
  Copy number: High Copy
Gene/Insert
  Gene/Insert name: ZNF138
  Species: H. sapiens (human)
  Insert size (bp): 983
  Entrez Gene: ZNF138 (a.k.a. pHZ-32)
  Promoter: EF1a
  Cloning method: Unknown
  Sequencing primers: 5′ GGGTGGAGACTGAAGTTAGGCCAG; 3′ CACATAGCGTAAAAGGAGCAACATAG
Terms and licenses: Academic/Nonprofit Terms; Industry Terms: Not Available to Industry
Depositor comments: NM_006524,ENST00000440155 . The transcription factor ORF portion of this plasmid was synthesized by Genewiz. Please test multiple small colonies in case of plasmid recombination. To make this collection available in a timely manner, a portion of this collection was not fully sequenced by Addgene. If an Addgene verified full plasmid sequence is not available, please contact us prior to placing an order to request the full sequence.
How to cite: TFORF1819 was a gift from Feng Zhang (Addgene plasmid # 144113 ; http://n2t.net/addgene:144113 ; RRID:Addgene_144113)
