>Addgene plasmid #144113 | TFORF1819 | depositor partial sequence | sequence record 284463 | Insert
ACCGCCACCATGGGACCACTGACATTTATGGATGTGGCCATAGAGTTCTCTTTGGAGGAGTGGCAGTGCC
TGGACACTGCACAGCGGAATGTATATAGGCATGTGATGTTAGAGAACTACAGAAACCTGGTTTTCTTGGC
TCTGTGTTCTCGTTTTGCCCAAGACCTTTGGCTAGAGCAGAACATAAAAGATTCTTTCCAAAAAGTGACA
CTGAGCAGATATGGAAAATATGGACATAAGAATTTACAGTTAAGAAAAGGCTGTAAAAGTGTGGATGAGT
GTAAGGGACACCAAGGAGGTTTTAATGGACTTAACCAATGTTTGAAAATTACCACAAGCAAAATATTTCA
ATGTAATAAATATGTAAAAGTCATGCATAAATTTTCAAATTCAAATAGACACAAGATAAGACATACTGAA
AATAAACATTTCAGATGTAAAGAATGTGACAAATCACTTTGCATGCTTTCACGCCTAACTCAACATAAAA
AAATTCATACTAGAGAGAATTTCTACAAATGTGAAGAGTGTGGAAAAACCTTTAACTGGTCCACAAACCT
TTCTAAACCTAAGAAAATTCATACTGGAGAAAAACCCTACAAATGTGAAGTATGTGGAAAAGCCTTTCAC
CAATCCTCAATCCTTACTAAACATAAGATAATTCGTACTGGAGAAAAACCCTATAAATGTGCACACTGTG
GCAAAGCCTTTAAACAGTCCTCACACCTTACTAGACATAAGATAATTCATACTGAAGAGAAACCCTACAA
ATGTGAACAATGTGGCAAGGTCTTTAAGCAGTCCCCAACCCTTACTAAACATCAGATAATTTATACTGGA
GAGGAACCATACAAATGTGAGGAATGTGGCAAAGCTTTTAACCTATCTTAGTAATGAACTAGTCCGTAAC
TTGAAAGTATTTCGATTTCTTGGCTTTATATATCTTGTGGAAAGGACGAGTTGTTGTGGAGACTTAACGC
GTT
