>Addgene plasmid #144113 | TFORF1819 | depositor partial sequence | sequence record 284464 | Barcode
GTTGTTGTGGAGACTTAACGCGTT
